[The description below was written by a language model from this plasmid's Addgene catalogue record and pLannotate feature annotations shown in this document.]
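Description:
pc3XB-ZF57 is a mammalian expression-type plasmid built on pc3XB, a modified version of pcDNA3, and serves as a module archive for a single engineered zinc finger. It belongs to the Zinc Finger Consortium Modular Assembly Kit v1.0, a standardized reagent set for building multi-finger arrays and zinc finger nucleases by modular assembly. The roughly 90 bp insert, ZF57, encodes one Cys2His2 zinc finger from the Sangamo module set that is designated to recognise the DNA triplet TGG. It sits between XbaI and BamHI sites that were both preserved during cloning, so the finger unit can be excised and joined with other modules. The annotation software labels this short coding region as an egr1 fragment, which most likely reflects similarity of the finger framework to the Zif268/EGR1 family rather than the presence of an actual egr1 gene.

The insert lies downstream of the CMV immediate early enhancer and promoter and a T7 promoter, the latter also providing the sequencing primer site, and is followed by the bovine growth hormone polyadenylation signal. A separate SV40 early promoter drives the neomycin phosphotransferase gene with an SV40 poly(A) signal, allowing G418 selection in mammalian cells. In E. coli the plasmid is maintained at high copy by a ColE1/pUC-type origin with ampicillin resistance from β-lactamase, and an f1 origin allows single-stranded DNA production. Small hits to an HIV-1 LTR, ble, lacI and lac promoter elements appear to be backbone remnants or short sequence matches with no stated role. The full annotated sequence is 5,466 nt, consistent with the listed backbone and insert sizes.
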