Addgene plasmid #13156: pc3XB-ZF57
Depositing lab: Keith Joung. Depositing organization: Massachusetts General Hospital. Publication: Standardized reagents and protocols for engineering zinc finger nucleases by modular assembly. Wright DA, Thibodeau-Beganny S, Sander JD, Winfrey RJ, Hirsh AS, Eichtinger M, Fu F, Porteus MH, Dobbs D, Voytas DF, Joung JK. Nat Protoc. 2006;1(3):1637-52. doi: 10.1038/nprot.2006.259 PubMed 17406455.
Backbone
  Vector backbone: pc3XB
  Backbone manufacturer: Modified Invitrogen pcDNA3
  Backbone size w/o insert (bp): 5400
  Vector type: Mammalian Expression
  Selectable markers: Neomycin (select with G418)
Growth in bacteria
  Bacterial resistance: Ampicillin, 100 μg/mL
  Growth temperature: 37°C
  Growth strain: XL1 Blue
  Copy number: High Copy
Gene/Insert
  Gene/Insert name: ZF57
  Insert size (bp): 90
  Cloning method: Restriction Enzyme; 5′ cloning site XbaI (not destroyed); 3′ cloning site BamHI (not destroyed)
  Sequencing primers: 5′ T7
Terms and licenses: Academic/Nonprofit Terms; Industry Terms: Not Available to Industry
Depositor comments: Part of the Zinc Finger Consortium Modular Assembly Kit v1.0. Finger protein sequence: PGEKKFACPECPKRFMRSDHLTTHIKTH. Target DNA sequence: TGG. This zinc finger is derived from the Sangamo module set.
How to cite: pc3XB-ZF57 was a gift from Keith Joung (Addgene plasmid # 13156 ; http://n2t.net/addgene:13156 ; RRID:Addgene_13156)
