Features (pLannotate 1.2.2; 20 found; start..end, strand, type, name):
     28..80      -  misc_feature   bom (fragment): basis of mobility region from pBR322
    235..614     +  enhancer       CMV enhancer: human cytomegalovirus immediate early enhancer
    615..818     +  promoter       CMV promoter: human cytomegalovirus (CMV) immediate early promoter
    814..847     +  LTR            5' LTR (truncated) (fragment): truncated 5' long terminal repeat (LTR) from HIV-1
    863..881     +  promoter       T7 promoter: promoter for bacteriophage T7 RNA polymerase
    906..1010    +  CDS            egr1 (fragment): EGR1_XENTR - Also known as egr From Xenopus tropicalis (Western clawed frog) (Silurana tropicalis).
   1062..1286    +  polyA_signal   bGH poly(A) signal: bovine growth hormone polyadenylation signal
   1290..1311    +  promoter       SV40 promoter (fragment): SV40 enhancer and early promoter
   1332..1760    +  rep_origin     f1 ori (sequence partly withheld): f1 bacteriophage origin of replication; arrow indicates direction of (+) strand synthesis
   1774..2103    +  promoter       SV40 promoter: SV40 enhancer and early promoter
   2174..2965    +  CDS            neo: KKA2_KLEPN - Also known as kan, nptII. Experimental evidence at protein level: Swiss-Prot protein existence level 1. Resistance to kanamycin, neomycin, paromomycin, ribostamycin, butirosin and gentamicin B. From Klebsiella pneumoniae.
   2989..3147    +  CDS            ble (fragment): BLE_KLEPN - Experimental evidence at protein level: Swiss-Prot protein existence level 1. Binding protein with a strong affinity to the bleomycin family of antibiotics. Binds to CL990; an antimitotic-antibiotic compound. From Klebsiella pneumoniae.
   3142..3263    +  polyA_signal   SV40 poly(A) signal: SV40 polyadenylation signal
   3336..3352    -  protein_bind   lac operator: The lac repressor binds to the lac operator to inhibit transcription in E. coli. This inhibition can be relieved by adding lactose or isopropyl-β-D-thiogalactopyranoside (IPTG). lac repressor encoded by lacI
   3360..3390    -  promoter       lac promoter: promoter for the E. coli lac operon
   3405..3426    -  protein_bind   CAP binding site: CAP binding activates transcription in the presence of cAMP. E. coli catabolite activator protein
   3439..3531    -  CDS            lacI (fragment): lac repressor; lacI; The lac repressor binds to the lac operator to inhibit transcription in E. coli. This inhibition can be relieved by adding lactose or isopropyl-β-D-thiogalactopyranoside (IPTG).
   3714..4299    -  rep_origin     ori: high-copy-number ColE1/pMB1/pBR322/pUC origin of replication
   4470..5330    -  CDS            AmpR: β-lactamase; bla; confers resistance to ampicillin, carbenicillin, and related antibiotics
   5331..5435    -  promoter       AmpR promoter: bla
>Addgene plasmid #13156 | pc3XB-ZF57 | depositor full sequence | sequence record 7505 | Author sequence
GACGGATCGGGAGATCTCCCGATCCCCTATGGTGCACTCTCAGTACAATCTGCTCTGATGCCGCATAGTT
AAGCCAGTATCTGCTCCCTGCTTGTGTGTTGGAGGTCGCTGAGTAGTGCGCGAGCAAAATTTAAGCTACA
ACAAGGCAAGGCTTGACCGACAATTGCATGAAGAATCTGCTTAGGGTTAGGCGTTTTGCGCTGCTTCGCG
ATGTACGGGCCAGATATACGCGTTGACATTGATTATTGACTAGTTATTAATAGTAATCAATTACGGGGTC
ATTAGTTCATAGCCCATATATGGAGTTCCGCGTTACATAACTTACGGTAAATGGCCCGCCTGGCTGACCG
CCCAACGACCCCCGCCCATTGACGTCAATAATGACGTATGTTCCCATAGTAACGCCAATAGGGACTTTCC
ATTGACGTCAATGGGTGGAGTATTTACGGTAAACTGCCCACTTGGCAGTACATCAAGTGTATCATATGCC
AAGTACGCCCCCTATTGACGTCAATGACGGTAAATGGCCCGCCTGGCATTATGCCCAGTACATGACCTTA
TGGGACTTTCCTACTTGGCAGTACATCTACGTATTAGTCATCGCTATTACCATGGTGATGCGGTTTTGGC
AGTACATCAATGGGCGTGGATAGCGGTTTGACTCACGGGGATTTCCAAGTCTCCACCCCATTGACGTCAA
TGGGAGTTTGTTTTGGCACCAAAATCAACGGGACTTTCCAAAATGTCGTAACAACTCCGCCCCATTGACG
CAAATGGGCGGTAGGCGTGTACGGTGGGAGGTCTATATAAGCAGAGCTCTCTGGCTAACTAGAGAACCCA
CTGCTTACTGGCTTATCGAAATTAATACGACTCACTATAGGGAGACCCAAGCTGGCTAGCGTTTAAACGG
GCCCTCTAGACCCGGGGAGAAGAAATTTGCCTGCCCTGAGTGTCCTAAGCGCTTCATGCGTAGCGATCAC
CTGACAACGCATATCAAGACCCACACCGGTGGATCCTCTGCACAGTAGTAAGCTTAAGTTTAAACCGCTG
ATCAGCCTCGACTGTGCCTTCTAGTTGCCAGCCATCTGTTGTTTGCCCCTCCCCCGTGCCTTCCTTGACC
CTGGAAGGTGCCACTCCCACTGTCCTTTCCTAATAAAATGAGGAAATTGCATCGCATTGTCTGAGTAGGT
GTCATTCTATTCTGGGGGGTGGGGTGGGGCAGGACAGCAAGGGGGAGGATTGGGAAGACAATAGCAGGCA
TGCTGGGGATGCGGTGGGCTCTATGGCTTCTGAGGCGGAAAGAACCAGCTGGGGCTCTAGGGGGTATCCC
C
[124 nt withheld, positions 1332-1455]
C
[91 nt withheld, positions 1457-1547]
A
[49 nt withheld, positions 1549-1597]
CCTTTGACGTTGGAGTCCACGTTCTTT
[37 nt withheld, positions 1625-1661]
ACCCTATCTCGGTCTATTCTTTTGATTTATAAGGGATTTTGCCGATTTCGGCCTATTGGTTAAAAAATGA
GCTGATTTAACAAAAATTTAACGCGAATTAATTCTGTGGAATGTGTGTCAGTTAGGGTGTGGAAAGTCCC
CAGGCTCCCCAGCAGGCAGAAGTATGCAAAGCATGCATCTCAATTAGTCAGCAACCAGGTGTGGAAAGTC
CCCAGGCTCCCCAGCAGGCAGAAGTATGCAAAGCATGCATCTCAATTAGTCAGCAACCATAGTCCCGCCC
CTAACTCCGCCCATCCCGCCCCTAACTCCGCCCAGTTCCGCCCATTCTCCGCCCCATGGCTGACTAATTT
TTTTTATTTATGCAGAGGCCGAGGCCGCCTCTGCCTCTGAGCTATTCCAGAAGTAGTGAGGAGGCTTTTT
TGGAGGCCTAGGCTTTTGCAAAAAGCTCCCGGCCGGGAGCTTGTATATCCATTTTCGGATCTGATCAAGA
GACAGGATGAGGATCGTTTCGCATGATTGAACAAGATGGATTGCACGCAGGTTCTCCGGCCGCTTGGGTG
GAGAGGCTATTCGGCTATGACTGGGCACAACAGACAATCGGCTGCTCTGATGCCGCCGTGTTCCGGCTGT
CAGCGCAGGGGCGCCCGGTTCTTTTTGTCAAGACCGACCTGTCCGGTGCCCTGAATGAACTGCAGGACGA
GGCAGCGCGGCTATCGTGGCTGGCCACGACGGGCGTTCCTTGCGCAGCTGTGCTCGACGTTGTCACTGAA
GCGGGAAGGGACTGGCTGCTATTGGGCGAAGTGCCGGGGCAGGATCTCCTGTCATCTCACCTTGCTCCTG
CCGAGAAAGTATCCATCATGGCTGATGCAATGCGGCGGCTGCATACGCTTGATCCGGCTACCTGCCCATT
CGACCACCAAGCGAAACATCGCATCGAGCGAGCACGTACTCGGATGGAAGCCGGTCTTGTCGATCAGGAT
GATCTGGACGAAGAGCATCAGGGGCTCGCGCCAGCCGAACTGTTCGCCAGGCTCAAGGCGCGCATGCCCG
ACGGCGAGGATCTCGTCGTGACCCATGGCGATGCCTGCTTGCCGAATATCATGGTGGAAAATGGCCGCTT
TTCTGGATTCATCGACTGTGGCCGGCTGGGTGTGGCGGACCGCTATCAGGACATAGCGTTGGCTACCCGT
GATATTGCTGAAGAGCTTGGCGGCGAATGGGCTGACCGCTTCCTCGTGCTTTACGGTATCGCCGCTCCCG
ATTCGCAGCGCATCGCCTTCTATCGCCTTCTTGACGAGTTCTTCTGAGCGGGACTCTGGGGTTCGAAATG
ACCGACCAAGCGACGCCCAACCTGCCATCACGAGATTTCGATTCCACCGCCGCCTTCTATGAAAGGTTGG
GCTTCGGAATCGTTTTCCGGGACGCCGGCTGGATGATCCTCCAGCGCGGGGATCTCATGCTGGAGTTCTT
CGCCCACCCCAACTTGTTTATTGCAGCTTATAATGGTTACAAATAAAGCAATAGCATCACAAATTTCACA
AATAAAGCATTTTTTTCACTGCATTCTAGTTGTGGTTTGTCCAAACTCATCAATGTATCTTATCATGTCT
GTATACCGTCGACCTCTAGCTAGAGCTTGGCGTAATCATGGTCATAGCTGTTTCCTGTGTGAAATTGTTA
TCCGCTCACAATTCCACACAACATACGAGCCGGAAGCATAAAGTGTAAAGCCTGGGGTGCCTAATGAGTG
AGCTAACTCACATTAATTGCGTTGCGCTCACTGCCCGCTTTCCAGTCGGGAAACCTGTCGTGCCAGCTGC
ATTAATGAATCGGCCAACGCGCGGGGAGAGGCGGTTTGCGTATTGGGCGCTCTTCCGCTTCCTCGCTCAC
TGACTCGCTGCGCTCGGTCGTTCGGCTGCGGCGAGCGGTATCAGCTCACTCAAAGGCGGTAATACGGTTA
TCCACAGAATCAGGGGATAACGCAGGAAAGAACATGTGAGCAAAAGGCCAGCAAAAGGCCAGGAACCGTA
AAAAGGCCGCGTTGCTGGCGTTTTTCCATAGGCTCCGCCCCCCTGACGAGCATCACAAAAATCGACGCTC
AAGTCAGAGGTGGCGAAACCCGACAGGACTATAAAGATACCAGGCGTTTCCCCCTGGAAGCTCCCTCGTG
CGCTCTCCTGTTCCGACCCTGCCGCTTACCGGATACCTGTCCGCCTTTCTCCCTTCGGGAAGCGTGGCGC
TTTCTCATAGCTCACGCTGTAGGTATCTCAGTTCGGTGTAGGTCGTTCGCTCCAAGCTGGGCTGTGTGCA
CGAACCCCCCGTTCAGCCCGACCGCTGCGCCTTATCCGGTAACTATCGTCTTGAGTCCAACCCGGTAAGA
CACGACTTATCGCCACTGGCAGCAGCCACTGGTAACAGGATTAGCAGAGCGAGGTATGTAGGCGGTGCTA
CAGAGTTCTTGAAGTGGTGGCCTAACTACGGCTACACTAGAAGAACAGTATTTGGTATCTGCGCTCTGCT
GAAGCCAGTTACCTTCGGAAAAAGAGTTGGTAGCTCTTGATCCGGCAAACAAACCACCGCTGGTAGCGGT
TTTTTTGTTTGCAAGCAGCAGATTACGCGCAGAAAAAAAGGATCTCAAGAAGATCCTTTGATCTTTTCTA
CGGGGTCTGACGCTCAGTGGAACGAAAACTCACGTTAAGGGATTTTGGTCATGAGATTATCAAAAAGGAT
CTTCACCTAGATCCTTTTAAATTAAAAATGAAGTTTTAAATCAATCTAAAGTATATATGAGTAAACTTGG
TCTGACAGTTACCAATGCTTAATCAGTGAGGCACCTATCTCAGCGATCTGTCTATTTCGTTCATCCATAG
TTGCCTGACTCCCCGTCGTGTAGATAACTACGATACGGGAGGGCTTACCATCTGGCCCCAGTGCTGCAAT
GATACCGCGAGACCCACGCTCACCGGCTCCAGATTTATCAGCAATAAACCAGCCAGCCGGAAGGGCCGAG
CGCAGAAGTGGTCCTGCAACTTTATCCGCCTCCATCCAGTCTATTAATTGTTGCCGGGAAGCTAGAGTAA
GTAGTTCGCCAGTTAATAGTTTGCGCAACGTTGTTGCCATTGCTACAGGCATCGTGGTGTCACGCTCGTC
GTTTGGTATGGCTTCATTCAGCTCCGGTTCCCAACGATCAAGGCGAGTTACATGATCCCCCATGTTGTGC
AAAAAAGCGGTTAGCTCCTTCGGTCCTCCGATCGTTGTCAGAAGTAAGTTGGCCGCAGTGTTATCACTCA
TGGTTATGGCAGCACTGCATAATTCTCTTACTGTCATGCCATCCGTAAGATGCTTTTCTGTGACTGGTGA
GTACTCAACCAAGTCATTCTGAGAATAGTGTATGCGGCGACCGAGTTGCTCTTGCCCGGCGTCAATACGG
GATAATACCGCGCCACATAGCAGAACTTTAAAAGTGCTCATCATTGGAAAACGTTCTTCGGGGCGAAAAC
TCTCAAGGATCTTACCGCTGTTGAGATCCAGTTCGATGTAACCCACTCGTGCACCCAACTGATCTTCAGC
ATCTTTTACTTTCACCAGCGTTTCTGGGTGAGCAAAAACAGGAAGGCAAAATGCCGCAAAAAAGGGAATA
AGGGCGACACGGAAATGTTGAATACTCATACTCTTCCTTTTTCAATATTATTGAAGCATTTATCAGGGTT
ATTGTCTCATGAGCGGATACATATTTGAATGTATTTAGAAAAATAAACAAATAGGGGTTCCGCGCACATT
TCCCCGAAAAGTGCCACCTGACGTC
