>Addgene plasmid #13156 | pc3XB-ZF57 | addgene partial sequence | sequence record 19540 | CMV-F 5'-CGCAAATGGGCGGTAGGCGTG-3'
AGCTCTCTGGCTACTAGAGAACCCACTGCTTACTGGCTTATCGAAATTAATACGACTCACTATAGGGAGA
CCCAAGCTGGCTAGCGTTTAAACGGGCCCTCTAGACCCGGGGAGAAGAAATTTGCCTGCCCTGAGTGTCC
TAAGCGCTTCATGCGTAGCGATCACCTGACAACGCATATCAAGACCCACACCGGTGGATCCTCTGCACAG
TAGTAAGCTTAAGTTTAAACCGCTGATCAGCCTCGACTGTGCCTTCTAGTTGCCAGCCATCTGTTGTTTG
CCCCTCCCCCGTGCCTTCCTTGACCCTGGAAGGTGCCACTCCCACTGTCCTTTCCTAATAAAATGAGGAA
ATTGCATCGCATTGTCTGAGTAGGTGTCATTCTATTCTGGGGGGTGGGGTGGGGCAGGACAGCAAGGGGG
AGGATTGGGAAGACAATAGCAGGCATGCTGGGGATGCGGTGGGCTCTATGGCTTCTGAGGCGGAAAGAAC
CAGCTGGGGCTCTAGGGGGTATCCCC
[124 nt withheld, positions 517-640]
C
[74 nt withheld, positions 642-715]
